>Addgene plasmid #238559 | HiBiT-GLP1R Fusion Vector | addgene full sequence | sequence record 491033 | Addgene NGS Result
TCAATATTGGCCATTAGCCATATTATTCATTGGTTATATAGCATAAATCAATATTGGCTATTGGCCATTG
CATACGTTGTATCTATATCATAATATGTACATTTATATTGGCTCATGTCCAATATGACCGCCATGTTGGC
ATTGATTATTGACTAGTTATTAATAGTAATCAATTACGGGGTCATTAGTTCATAGCCCATATATGGAGTT
CCGCGTTACATAACTTACGGTAAATGGCCCGCCTGGCTGACCGCCCAACGACCCCCGCCCATTGACGTCA
ATAATGACGTATGTTCCCATAGTAACGCCAATAGGGACTTTCCATTGACGTCAATGGGTGGAGTATTTAC
GGTAAACTGCCCACTTGGCAGTACATCAAGTGTATCATATGCCAAGTCCGCCCCCTATTGACGTCAATGA
CGGTAAATGGCCCGCCTGGCATTATGCCCAGTACATGACCTTACGGGACTTTCCTACTTGGCAGTACATC
TACGTATTAGTCATCGCTATTACCATGGTGATGCGGTTTTGGCAGTACACCAATGGGCGTGGATAGCGGT
TTGACTCACGGGGATTTCCAAGTCTCCACCCCATTGACGTCAATGGGAGTTTGTTTTGGCACCAAAATCA
ACGGGACTTTCCAAAATGTCGTAATAACCCCGCCCCGTTGACGCAAATGGGCGGTAGGCGTGTACGGTGG
GAGGTCTATATAAGCAGAGCTGGTTTAGTGAACCGTCAGATCACTAGAAGCTTTATTGCGGTAGTTTATC
ACAGTTAAATTGCTAACGCAGTCAGTGCTTCTGACACAACAGTCTCGAACTTAAGCTGCAGAAGTTGGTC
GTGAGGCACTGGGCAGGTAAGTATCAAGGTTACAAGACAGGTTTAAGGAGACCAATAGAAACTGGGCTTG
TCGAGACAGAGAAGACTCTTGCGTTTCTGATAGGCACCTATTGGTCTTACTGACATCCACTTTGCCTTTC
TCTCCACAGGTGTCCACTCCCAGTTCAATTACAGCTCTTAAGGCTAGAGTATTAATACGACTCACTATAG
GGCTAGCGCTCACCATGAACTCCTTCTCCACAAGCGCCTTCGGTCCAGTTGCCTTCTCCCTGGGCCTGCT
CCTGGTGTTGCCTGCTGCCTTCCCTGCCCCAGTCTCCGTGAGCGGCTGGCGGCTGTTCAAGAAGATTAGC
GGGAGCTCCGGTGGCTCGAGCGGTGCGATCGCCCGCCCCCAGGGTGCCACTGTGTCCCTCTGGGAGACGG
TGCAGAAATGGCGAGAATACCGACGCCAGTGCCAGCGCTCCCTGACTGAGGATCCACCTCCTGCCACAGA
CTTGTTCTGCAACCGGACCTTCGATGAATACGCCTGCTGGCCAGATGGGGAGCCAGGCTCGTTCGTGAAT
GTCAGCTGCCCCTGGTACCTGCCCTGGGCCAGCAGTGTGCCGCAGGGCCACGTGTACCGGTTCTGCACAG
CTGAAGGCCTCTGGCTGCAGAAGGACAACTCCAGCCTGCCCTGGAGGGACTTGTCGGAGTGCGAGGAGTC
CAAGCGAGGGGAAAGAAGCTCCCCGGAGGAGCAGCTCCTGTTCCTCTACATCATCTACACGGTGGGCTAC
GCACTCTCCTTCTCTGCTCTGGTTATCGCCTCTGCGATCCTCCTCGGCTTCAGACACCTGCACTGCACCA
GGAACTACATCCACCTGAACCTGTTTGCATCCTTCATCCTGCGAGCATTGTCCGTCTTCATCAAGGACGC
AGCCCTGAAGTGGATGTATAGCACAGCCGCCCAGCAGCACCAGTGGGATGGGCTCCTCTCCTACCAGGAC
TCTCTGAGCTGCCGCCTGGTGTTTCTGCTCATGCAGTACTGTGTGGCGGCCAATTACTACTGGCTCTTGG
TGGAGGGCGTGTACCTGTACACACTGCTGGCCTTCTCGGTCTTATCTGAGCAATGGATCTTCAGGCTCTA
CGTGAGCATAGGCTGGGGTGTTCCCCTGCTGTTTGTTGTCCCCTGGGGCATTGTCAAGTACCTCTATGAG
GACGAGGGCTGCTGGACCAGGAACTCCAACATGAACTACTGGCTCATTATCCGGCTGCCCATTCTCTTTG
CCATTGGGGTGAACTTCCTCATCTTTGTTCGGGTCATCTGCATCGTGGTATCCAAACTGAAGGCCAATCT
CATGTGCAAGACAGACATCAAATGCAGACTTGCCAAGTCCACGCTGACACTCATCCCCCTGCTGGGGACT
CATGAGGTCATCTTTGCCTTTGTGATGGACGAGCACGCCCGGGGGACCCTGCGCTTCATCAAGCTGTTTA
CAGAGCTCTCCTTCACCTCCTTCCAGGGGCTGATGGTGGCCATATTATACTGCTTTGTCAACAATGAGGT
CCAGCTGGAATTTCGGAAGAGCTGGGAGCGCTGGCGGCTTGAGCACTTGCACATCCAGAGGGACAGCAGC
ATGAAGCCCCTCAAGTGTCCCACCAGCAGCCTGAGCAGTGGAGCCACGGCGGGCAGCAGCATGTACACAG
CCACTTGCCAGGCCTCCTGCAGCGTTTAAACGAATTCGGGCTCGGTACCCGGGGATCCTCTAGAGTCGAC
CTGCAGGCATGCAAGCTGATCCGGCTGCTAACAAAGCCCGAAAGGAAGCTGAGTTGGCTGCTGCCACCGC
TGAGCAATAACTAGCATAACCCCTTGGGGCGGCCGCTTCGAGCAGACATGATAAGATACATTGATGAGTT
TGGACAAACCACAACTAGAATGCAGTGAAAAAAATGCTTTATTTGTGAAATTTGTGATGCTATTGCTTTA
TTTGTAACCATTATAAGCTGCAATAAACAAGTTAACAACAACAATTGCATTCATTTTATGTTTCAGGTTC
AGGGGGAGATGTGGGAGGTTTTTTTAAGCAAGTAAAACCTCTACAAATGTGGTAAAATCGAATTTTAACA
AAATATTAACGCTTACAATTTCCTGATGCGGTATTTTCTCCTTACGCATCTGTGCGGTATTTCACACCGC
ATACGCGGATCTGCGCAGCACCATGGCCTGAAATAACCTCTGAAAGAGGAACTTGGTTAGGTACCTTCTG
AGGCGGAAAGAACCAGCTGTGGAATGTGTGTCAGTTAGGGTGTGGAAAGTCCCCAGGCTCCCCAGCAGGC
AGAAGTATGCAAAGCATGCATCTCAATTAGTCAGCAACCAGGTGTGGAAAGTCCCCAGGCTCCCCAGCAG
GCAGAAGTATGCAAAGCATGCATCTCAATTAGTCAGCAACCATAGTCCCGCCCCTAACTCCGCCCATCCC
GCCCCTAACTCCGCCCAGTTCCGCCCATTCTCCGCCCCATGGCTGACTAATTTTTTTTATTTATGCAGAG
GCCGAGGCCGCCTCGGCCTCTGAGCTATTCCAGAAGTAGTGAGGAGGCTTTTTTGGAGGCCTAGGCTTTT
GCAAAAAGCTTAATTAACTGTTGACAATTAATCATCGGCATAGTATAGCGGCATAGTATAATACGACAAG
GTGAGGAACTAAACCCAGGAGGCAGATCATGATTGAACAAGATGGATTGCACGCAGGTTCTCCGGCCGCT
TGGGTGGAGAGGCTATTCGGCTATGACTGGGCACAACAGACAATCGGCTGCTCTGATGCCGCCGTGTTCC
GGCTGTCAGCGCAGGGGCGCCCGGTTCTTTTTGTCAAGACCGACCTGTCCGGTGCCCTGAATGAACTGCA
GGACGAGGCAGCGCGGCTATCGTGGCTGGCCACGACGGGCGTTCCTTGCGCAGCTGTGCTCGACGTTGTC
ACTGAAGCGGGAAGGGACTGGCTGCTATTGGGCGAAGTGCCGGGGCAGGATCTCCTGTCATCTCACCTTG
CTCCTGCCGAGAAAGTATCCATCATGGCTGATGCAATGCGGCGGCTGCATACGCTTGATCCGGCTACCTG
CCCATTCGACCACCAAGCGAAACATCGCATCGAGCGAGCACGTACTCGGATGGAAGCCGGTCTTGTCGAT
CAGGATGATCTGGACGAAGAGCATCAGGGGCTCGCGCCAGCCGAACTGTTCGCCAGGCTCAAGGCGCGCA
TGCCCGACGGCGAGGATCTCGTCGTGACCCATGGCGATGCCTGCTTGCCGAATATCATGGTGGAAAATGG
CCGCTTTTCTGGATTCATCGACTGTGGCCGGCTGGGTGTGGCGGACCGCTATCAGGACATAGCGTTGGCT
ACCCGTGATATTGCTGAAGAGCTTGGCGGCGAATGGGCTGACCGCTTCCTCGTGCTTTACGGTATCGCCG
CTCCCGATTCGCAGCGCATCGCCTTCTATCGCCTTCTTGACGAGTTCTTCTGAGCGGGACTCTGGGGTTC
GAAATGACCGACCAAGCGACGCCCAACCTGCCATCACGATGGCCGCAATAAAATATCTTTATTTTCATTA
CATCTGTGTGTTGGTTTTTTGTGTGAATCGATAGCGATAAGGATCCTCTTTGCGCTTGCGTTTTCCCTTG
TCCAGATAGCCCAGTAGCTGACATTCATCCGGGGTCAGCACCGTTTCTGCGGACTGGCTTTCTACCCGGT
ATCAGCTCACTCAAAGGCGGTAATACGGTTATCCACAGAATCAGGGGATAACGCAGGAAAGAACATGTGA
GCAAAAGGCCAGCAAAAGGCCAGGAACCGTAAAAAGGCCGCGTTGCTGGCGTTTTTCCATAGGCTCCGCC
CCCCTGACGAGCATCACAAAAATCGACGCTCAAGTCAGAGGTGGCGAAACCCGACAGGACTATAAAGATA
CCAGGCGTTTCCCCCTGGAAGCTCCCTCGTGCGCTCTCCTGTTCCGACCCTGCCGCTTACCGGATACCTG
TCCGCCTTTCTCCCTTCGGGAAGCGTGGCGCTTTCTCATAGCTCACGCTGTAGGTATCTCAGTTCGGTGT
AGGTCGTTCGCTCCAAGCTGGGCTGTGTGCACGAACCCCCCGTTCAGCCCGACCGCTGCGCCTTATCCGG
TAACTATCGTCTTGAGTCCAACCCGGTAAGACACGACTTATCGCCACTGGCAGCAGCCACTGGTAACAGG
ATTAGCAGAGCGAGGTATGTAGGCGGTGCTACAGAGTTCTTGAAGTGGTGGCCTAACTACGGCTACACTA
GAAGGACAGTATTTGGTATCTGCGCTCTGCTGAAGCCAGTTACCTTCGGAAAAAGAGTTGGTAGCTCTTG
ATCCGGCAAACAAACCACCGCTGGTAGCGGTGGTTTTTTTGTTTGCAAGCAGCAGATTACGCGCAGAAAA
AAAGGATTTCAAGAAGATCCTTTGATCTTTTCTACGGGGTCTGACGCTCAGTGGAACGAAAACTCACGTT
AAGGGATTTTGGTCATGAGATTATCAAAAAGGATCTTCACCTAGATCCTTTTATAGTCCGGAAATACAGG
AACGCACGCTGGATGGCCCTTCGCTGGGATGGTGAAACCATGAAAAATGGCAGCTTCAGTGGATTAAGTG
GGGGTAATGTGGCCTGTACCCTCTGGTTGCATAGGTATTCATACGGTTAAAATTTATCAGGCGCGATTGC
GGCAGTTTTTCGGGTGGTTTGTTGCCATTTTTACCTGTCTGCTGCCGTGATCGCGCTGAACGCGTTTTAG
CGGTGCGTACAATTAAGGGATTATGGTAAATCCACTTACTGTCTGCCCTCGTAGCCATCGAGATAAACCG
CAGTACTCCGGCCACGATGCGTCCGGCGTAGAGGATCGAGATCT
Features (pLannotate 1.2.2; 20 found; start..end, strand, type, name):
    140..517     +  enhancer       CMV enhancer: human cytomegalovirus immediate early enhancer
    519..718     +  promoter       CMV promoter: human cytomegalovirus (CMV) immediate early promoter
    857..989     +  intron         chimeric intron: chimera between introns from human β-globin and immunoglobulin heavy chain genes
   1033..1051    +  promoter       T7 promoter: promoter for bacteriophage T7 RNA polymerase
   1065..1154    +  CDS            IL6 (fragment): IL6_HUMAN - Also known as IFNB2. Experimental evidence at protein level: Swiss-Prot protein existence level 1. Acts as an essential factor in bone homeostasis and on vessels directly or indirectly by induction of VEGF, resulting in increased angiogenesis activity and vascular permeability (PubMed:17075861, PubMed:12794819). Induces, through 'trans-signaling' and synergistically with IL1B and TNF, the production of VEGF (PubMed:12794819). Involved in metabolic controls, is discharged into the bloodstream after muscle contraction increasing lipolysis and improving insulin resistance (PubMed:2082
   1224..2543    +  CDS            GLP1R: GLP1R_HUMAN - Experimental evidence at protein level: Swiss-Prot protein existence level 1. G-protein coupled receptor for glucagon-like peptide 1 (GLP- 1) (PubMed:8405712, PubMed:8216285, PubMed:7517895, PubMed:19861722, PubMed:26308095, PubMed:27196125, PubMed:28514449). Ligand binding triggers activation of a signaling cascade that leads to the activation of adenylyl cyclase and increased intracellular cAMP levels (PubMed:8405712, PubMed:8216285, PubMed:7517895, PubMed:19861722, PubMed:26308095, PubMed:27196125, PubMed:28514449). Plays a role in regulating insulin secretion in response to G
   2552..2607    +  misc_feature   MCS: pUC18/19 multiple cloning site
   2614..2663    +  CDS            SET1 (fragment): solubility-enhancement tag derived from T7 phage gene 10B
   2671..2690    +  terminator     T7 terminator (fragment): transcription terminator for bacteriophage T7 RNA polymerase
   2712..2833    -  polyA_signal   SV40 poly(A) signal: SV40 polyadenylation signal
   2856..2924    -  CDS            large T antigen (fragment): large T antigen from SV40 (simian virus 40)
   2929..2961    +  rep_origin     M13 ori (fragment): M13 bacteriophage origin of replication; arrow indicates direction of (+) strand synthesis
   2962..3013    -  misc_feature   bom (fragment): basis of mobility region from pBR322
   3078..3435    +  promoter       SV40 promoter: SV40 enhancer and early promoter
   3450..3497    +  promoter       EM7 promoter: synthetic bacterial promoter&nbsp
   3529..4320    +  CDS            neo: KKA2_KLEPN - Also known as kan, nptII. Experimental evidence at protein level: Swiss-Prot protein existence level 1. Resistance to kanamycin, neomycin, paromomycin, ribostamycin, butirosin and gentamicin B. From Klebsiella pneumoniae.
   4387..4435    +  polyA_signal   poly(A) signal: synthetic polyadenylation signal
   4456..4545    -  CDS            tnpA (fragment): TN5P_ECOLX - Also known as tnp. Experimental evidence at protein level: Swiss-Prot protein existence level 1. Mediates transposition of transposon Tn5 by a 'cut and paste' mechanism. First, the monomeric transposase binds the 19 bp inverted DNA repeats flanking the transposon. Then, dimerization of the DNA- bound transposase creates a synaptic DNA complex. After nicking of the first DNA strand, excision of the transposon proceeds through a series of intermediates. The transposase then mediates the insertion of the transposon at a new site by strand transfer. The activity of the wild- type tran
   4674..5262    -  rep_origin     ori: high-copy-number ColE1/pMB1/pBR322/pUC origin of replication
   5378..5661    +  misc_feature   cer region: ColE1-derived recombination site that helps to maintain plasmids as monomers
