>Addgene plasmid #238559 | HiBiT-GLP1R Fusion Vector | analyzer sequence | sequence record 475034
TCAATATTGGCCATTAGCCATATTATTCATTGGTTATATAGCATAAATCAATATTGGCTATTGGCCATTG
CATACGTTGTATCTATATCATAATATGTACATTTATATTGGCTCATGTCCAATATGACCGCCATGTTGGC
ATTGATTATTGACTAGTTATTAATAGTAATCAATTACGGGGTCATTAGTTCATAGCCCATATATGGAGTT
CCGCGTTACATAACTTACGGTAAATGGCCCGCCTGGCTGACCGCCCAACGACCCCCGCCCATTGACGTCA
ATAATGACGTATGTTCCCATAGTAACGCCAATAGGGACTTTCCATTGACGTCAATGGGTGGAGTATTTAC
GGTAAACTGCCCACTTGGCAGTACATCAAGTGTATCATATGCCAAGTCCGCCCCCTATTGACGTCAATGA
CGGTAAATGGCCCGCCTGGCATTATGCCCAGTACATGACCTTACGGGACTTTCCTACTTGGCAGTACATC
TACGTATTAGTCATCGCTATTACCATGGTGATGCGGTTTTGGCAGTACACCAATGGGCGTGGATAGCGGT
TTGACTCACGGGGATTTCCAAGTCTCCACCCCATTGACGTCAATGGGAGTTTGTTTTGGCACCAAAATCA
ACGGGACTTTCCAAAATGTCGTAATAACCCCGCCCCGTTGACGCAAATGGGCGGTAGGCGTGTACGGTGG
GAGGTCTATATAAGCAGAGCTGGTTTAGTGAACCGTCAGATCACTAGAAGCTTTATTGCGGTAGTTTATC
ACAGTTAAATTGCTAACGCAGTCAGTGCTTCTGACACAACAGTCTCGAACTTAAGCTGCAGAAGTTGGTC
GTGAGGCACTGGGCAGGTAAGTATCAAGGTTACAAGACAGGTTTAAGGAGACCAATAGAAACTGGGCTTG
TCGAGACAGAGAAGACTCTTGCGTTTCTGATAGGCACCTATTGGTCTTACTGACATCCACTTTGCCTTTC
TCTCCACAGGTGTCCACTCCCAGTTCAATTACAGCTCTTAAGGCTAGAGTATTAATACGACTCACTATAG
GGCTAGCGCTCACCATGAACTCCTTCTCCACAAGCGCCTTCGGTCCAGTTGCCTTCTCCCTGGGCCTGCT
CCTGGTGTTGCCTGCTGCCTTCCCTGCCCCAGTCTCCGTGAGCGGCTGGCGGCTGTTCAAGAAGATTAGC
GGGAGCTCCGGTGGCTCGAGCGGTGCGATCGCCCGCCCCCAGGGTGCCACTGTGTCCCTCTGGGAGACGG
TGCAGAAATGGCGAGAATACCGACGCCAGTGCCAGCGCTCCCTGACTGAGGATCCACCTCCTGCCACAGA
CTTGTTCTGCAACCGGACCTTCGATGAATACGCCTGCTGGCCAGATGGGGAGCCAGGCTCGTTCGTGAAT
GTCAGCTGCCCCTGGTACCTGCCCTGGGCCAGCAGTGTGCCGCAGGGCCACGTGTACCGGTTCTGCACAG
CTGAAGGCCTCTGGCTGCAGAAGGACAACTCCAGCCTGCCCTGGAGGGACTTGTCGGAGTGCGAGGAGTC
CAAGCGAGGGGAAAGAAGCTCCCCGGAGGAGCAGCTCCTGTTCCTCTACATCATCTACACGGTGGGCTAC
GCACTCTCCTTCTCTGCTCTGGTTATCGCCTCTGCGATCCTCCTCGGCTTCAGACACCTGCACTGCACCA
GGAACTACATCCACCTGAACCTGTTTGCATCCTTCATCCTGCGAGCATTGTCCGTCTTCATCAAGGACGC
AGCCCTGAAGTGGATGTATAGCACAGCCGCCCAGCAGCACCAGTGGGATGGGCTCCTCTCCTACCAGGAC
TCTCTGAGCTGCCGCCTGGTGTTTCTGCTCATGCAGTACTGTGTGGCGGCCAATTACTACTGGCTCTTGG
TGGAGGGCGTGTACCTGTACACACTGCTGGCCTTCTCGGTCTTATCTGAGCAATGGATCTTCAGGCTCTA
CGTGAGCATAGGCTGGGGTGTTCCCCTGCTGTTTGTTGTCCCCTGGGGCATTGTCAAGTACCTCTATGAG
GACGAGGGCTGCTGGACCAGGAACTCCAACATGAACTACTGGCTCATTATCCGGCTGCCCATTCTCTTTG
CCATTGGGGTGAACTTCCTCATCTTTGTTCGGGTCATCTGCATCGTGGTATCCAAACTGAAGGCCAATCT
CATGTGCAAGACAGACATCAAATGCAGACTTGCCAAGTCCACGCTGACACTCATCCCCCTGCTGGGGACT
CATGAGGTCATCTTTGCCTTTGTGATGGACGAGCACGCCCGGGGGACCCTGCGCTTCATCAAGCTGTTTA
CAGAGCTCTCCTTCACCTCCTTCCAGGGGCTGATGGTGGCCATATTATACTGCTTTGTCAACAATGAGGT
CCAGCTGGAATTTCGGAAGAGCTGGGAGCGCTGGCGGCTTGAGCACTTGCACATCCAGAGGGACAGCAGC
ATGAAGCCCCTCAAGTGTCCCACCAGCAGCCTGAGCAGTGGAGCCACGGCGGGCAGCAGCATGTACACAG
CCACTTGCCAGGCCTCCTGCAGCGTTTAAACGAATTCGGGCTCGGTACCCGGGGATCCTCTAGAGTCGAC
CTGCAGGCATGCAAGCTGATCCGGCTGCTAACAAAGCCCGAAAGGAAGCTGAGTTGGCTGCTGCCACCGC
TGAGCAATAACTAGCATAACCCCTTGGGGCGGCCGCTTCGAGCAGACATGATAAGATACATTGATGAGTT
TGGACAAACCACAACTAGAATGCAGTGAAAAAAATGCTTTATTTGTGAAATTTGTGATGCTATTGCTTTA
TTTGTAACCATTATAAGCTGCAATAAACAAGTTAACAACAACAATTGCATTCATTTTATGTTTCAGGTTC
AGGGGGAGATGTGGGAGGTTTTTTTAAGCAAGTAAAACCTCTACAAATGTGGTAAAATCGAATTTTAACA
AAATATTAACGCTTACAATTTCCTGATGCGGTATTTTCTCCTTACGCATCTGTGCGGTATTTCACACCGC
ATACGCGGATCTGCGCAGCACCATGGCCTGAAATAACCTCTGAAAGAGGAACTTGGTTAGGTACCTTCTG
AGGCGGAAAGAACCAGCTGTGGAATGTGTGTCAGTTAGGGTGTGGAAAGTCCCCAGGCTCCCCAGCAGGC
AGAAGTATGCAAAGCATGCATCTCAATTAGTCAGCAACCAGGTGTGGAAAGTCCCCAGGCTCCCCAGCAG
GCAGAAGTATGCAAAGCATGCATCTCAATTAGTCAGCAACCATAGTCCCGCCCCTAACTCCGCCCATCCC
GCCCCTAACTCCGCCCAGTTCCGCCCATTCTCCGCCCCATGGCTGACTAATTTTTTTTATTTATGCAGAG
GCCGAGGCCGCCTCGGCCTCTGAGCTATTCCAGAAGTAGTGAGGAGGCTTTTTTGGAGGCCTAGGCTTTT
GCAAAAAGCTTAATTAACTGTTGACAATTAATCATCGGCATAGTATATCGGCATAGTATAATACGACAAG
GTGAGGAACTAAACCCAGGAGGCAGATCATGATTGAACAAGATGGATTGCACGCAGGTTCTCCGGCCGCT
TGGGTGGAGAGGCTATTCGGCTATGACTGGGCACAACAGACAATCGGCTGCTCTGATGCCGCCGTGTTCC
GGCTGTCAGCGCAGGGGCGCCCGGTTCTTTTTGTCAAGACCGACCTGTCCGGTGCCCTGAATGAACTGCA
GGACGAGGCAGCGCGGCTATCGTGGCTGGCCACGACGGGCGTTCCTTGCGCAGCTGTGCTCGACGTTGTC
ACTGAAGCGGGAAGGGACTGGCTGCTATTGGGCGAAGTGCCGGGGCAGGATCTCCTGTCATCTCACCTTG
CTCCTGCCGAGAAAGTATCCATCATGGCTGATGCAATGCGGCGGCTGCATACGCTTGATCCGGCTACCTG
CCCATTCGACCACCAAGCGAAACATCGCATCGAGCGAGCACGTACTCGGATGGAAGCCGGTCTTGTCGAT
CAGGATGATCTGGACGAAGAGCATCAGGGGCTCGCGCCAGCCGAACTGTTCGCCAGGCTCAAGGCGCGCA
TGCCCGACGGCGAGGATCTCGTCGTGACCCATGGCGATGCCTGCTTGCCGAATATCATGGTGGAAAATGG
CCGCTTTTCTGGATTCATCGACTGTGGCCGGCTGGGTGTGGCGGACCGCTATCAGGACATAGCGTTGGCT
ACCCGTGATATTGCTGAAGAGCTTGGCGGCGAATGGGCTGACCGCTTCCTCGTGCTTTACGGTATCGCCG
CTCCCGATTCGCAGCGCATCGCCTTCTATCGCCTTCTTGACGAGTTCTTCTGAGCGGGACTCTGGGGTTC
GAAATGACCGACCAAGCGACGCCCAACCTGCCATCACGATGGCCGCAATAAAATATCTTTATTTTCATTA
CATCTGTGTGTTGGTTTTTTGTGTGAATCGATAGCGATAAGGATCCTCTTTGCGCTTGCGTTTTCCCTTG
TCCAGATAGCCCAGTAGCTGACATTCATCCGGGGTCAGCACCGTTTCTGCGGACTGGCTTTCTACCCGGT
ATCAGCTCACTCAAAGGCGGTAATACGGTTATCCACAGAATCAGGGGATAACGCAGGAAAGAACATGTGA
GCAAAAGGCCAGCAAAAGGCCAGGAACCGTAAAAAGGCCGCGTTGCTGGCGTTTTTCCATAGGCTCCGCC
CCCCTGACGAGCATCACAAAAATCGACGCTCAAGTCAGAGGTGGCGAAACCCGACAGGACTATAAAGATA
CCAGGCGTTTCCCCCTGGAAGCTCCCTCGTGCGCTCTCCTGTTCCGACCCTGCCGCTTACCGGATACCTG
TCCGCCTTTCTCCCTTCGGGAAGCGTGGCGCTTTCTCATAGCTCACGCTGTAGGTATCTCAGTTCGGTGT
AGGTCGTTCGCTCCAAGCTGGGCTGTGTGCACGAACCCCCCGTTCAGCCCGACCGCTGCGCCTTATCCGG
TAACTATCGTCTTGAGTCCAACCCGGTAAGACACGACTTATCGCCACTGGCAGCAGCCACTGGTAACAGG
ATTAGCAGAGCGAGGTATGTAGGCGGTGCTACAGAGTTCTTGAAGTGGTGGCCTAACTACGGCTACACTA
GAAGGACAGTATTTGGTATCTGCGCTCTGCTGAAGCCAGTTACCTTCGGAAAAAGAGTTGGTAGCTCTTG
ATCCGGCAAACAAACCACCGCTGGTAGCGGTGGTTTTTTTGTTTGCAAGCAGCAGATTACGCGCAGAAAA
AAAGGATTTCAAGAAGATCCTTTGATCTTTTCTACGGGGTCTGACGCTCAGTGGAACGAAAACTCACGTT
AAGGGATTTTGGTCATGAGATTATCAAAAAGGATCTTCACCTAGATCCTTTTATAGTCCGGAAATACAGG
AACGCACGCTGGATGGCCCTTCGCTGGGATGGTGAAACCATGAAAAATGGCAGCTTCAGTGGATTAAGTG
GGGGTAATGTGGCCTGTACCCTCTGGTTGCATAGGTATTCATACGGTTAAAATTTATCAGGCGCGATTGC
GGCAGTTTTTCGGGTGGTTTGTTGCCATTTTTACCTGTCTGCTGCCGTGATCGCGCTGAACGCGTTTTAG
CGGTGCGTACAATTAAGGGATTATGGTAAATCCACTTACTGTCTGCCCTCGTAGCCATCGAGATAAACCG
CAGTACTCCGGCCACGATGCGTCCGGCGTAGAGGATCGAGATCT
Features (pLannotate 1.2.2; 20 found; start..end, strand, type, name):
    140..517     +  enhancer       CMV enhancer: human cytomegalovirus immediate early enhancer
    519..718     +  promoter       CMV promoter: human cytomegalovirus (CMV) immediate early promoter
    857..989     +  intron         chimeric intron: chimera between introns from human β-globin and immunoglobulin heavy chain genes
   1033..1051    +  promoter       T7 promoter: promoter for bacteriophage T7 RNA polymerase
   1065..1154    +  CDS            IL6 (fragment): IL6_HUMAN - Also known as IFNB2. Experimental evidence at protein level: Swiss-Prot protein existence level 1. Acts as an essential factor in bone homeostasis and on vessels directly or indirectly by induction of VEGF, resulting in increased angiogenesis activity and vascular permeability (PubMed:17075861, PubMed:12794819). Induces, through 'trans-signaling' and synergistically with IL1B and TNF, the production of VEGF (PubMed:12794819). Involved in metabolic controls, is discharged into the bloodstream after muscle contraction increasing lipolysis and improving insulin resistance (PubMed:2082
   1224..2543    +  CDS            GLP1R: GLP1R_HUMAN - Experimental evidence at protein level: Swiss-Prot protein existence level 1. G-protein coupled receptor for glucagon-like peptide 1 (GLP- 1) (PubMed:8405712, PubMed:8216285, PubMed:7517895, PubMed:19861722, PubMed:26308095, PubMed:27196125, PubMed:28514449). Ligand binding triggers activation of a signaling cascade that leads to the activation of adenylyl cyclase and increased intracellular cAMP levels (PubMed:8405712, PubMed:8216285, PubMed:7517895, PubMed:19861722, PubMed:26308095, PubMed:27196125, PubMed:28514449). Plays a role in regulating insulin secretion in response to G
   2552..2607    +  misc_feature   MCS: pUC18/19 multiple cloning site
   2614..2663    +  CDS            SET1 (fragment): solubility-enhancement tag derived from T7 phage gene 10B
   2671..2690    +  terminator     T7 terminator (fragment): transcription terminator for bacteriophage T7 RNA polymerase
   2712..2833    -  polyA_signal   SV40 poly(A) signal: SV40 polyadenylation signal
   2856..2924    -  CDS            large T antigen (fragment): large T antigen from SV40 (simian virus 40)
   2929..2961    +  rep_origin     M13 ori (fragment): M13 bacteriophage origin of replication; arrow indicates direction of (+) strand synthesis
   2962..3013    -  misc_feature   bom (fragment): basis of mobility region from pBR322
   3078..3435    +  promoter       SV40 promoter: SV40 enhancer and early promoter
   3450..3497    +  promoter       EM7 promoter: synthetic bacterial promoter&nbsp
   3529..4320    +  CDS            neo: KKA2_KLEPN - Also known as kan, nptII. Experimental evidence at protein level: Swiss-Prot protein existence level 1. Resistance to kanamycin, neomycin, paromomycin, ribostamycin, butirosin and gentamicin B. From Klebsiella pneumoniae.
   4387..4435    +  polyA_signal   poly(A) signal: synthetic polyadenylation signal
   4456..4545    -  CDS            tnpA (fragment): TN5P_ECOLX - Also known as tnp. Experimental evidence at protein level: Swiss-Prot protein existence level 1. Mediates transposition of transposon Tn5 by a 'cut and paste' mechanism. First, the monomeric transposase binds the 19 bp inverted DNA repeats flanking the transposon. Then, dimerization of the DNA- bound transposase creates a synaptic DNA complex. After nicking of the first DNA strand, excision of the transposon proceeds through a series of intermediates. The transposase then mediates the insertion of the transposon at a new site by strand transfer. The activity of the wild- type tran
   4674..5262    -  rep_origin     ori: high-copy-number ColE1/pMB1/pBR322/pUC origin of replication
   5378..5661    +  misc_feature   cer region: ColE1-derived recombination site that helps to maintain plasmids as monomers
