[The description below was written by a language model from this plasmid's Addgene catalogue record and pLannotate feature annotations shown in this document.]
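Description:
HiBiT-GLP1R Fusion Vector is a 5.7 kb mammalian expression plasmid built on the pFN39K secHiBiT CMV-neo Flexi Vector backbone. It is maintained in E. coli at high copy through a ColE1/pUC-type origin, and a ColE1 cer site helps keep the plasmid monomeric. A single neo (nptII) gene sits behind tandem SV40 early and bacterial EM7 promoters and is followed by a synthetic poly(A) signal. It therefore provides kanamycin resistance in bacteria and should allow G418-type selection of transfected mammalian cells.

The expression cassette is driven by the CMV immediate-early enhancer and promoter, followed by a chimeric β-globin/immunoglobulin intron that promotes efficient mRNA processing. A T7 promoter lies just upstream of the coding region and could support in vitro transcription. The open reading frame begins with a short fragment of human IL6, which matches the position and size of a secretion signal. The gap between it and the receptor sequence presumably holds the backbone-encoded N-terminal HiBiT tag, which the feature table does not annotate separately. The insert is human GLP1R residues 24–463, the class B G-protein-coupled receptor for glucagon-like peptide 1, with its native signal peptide removed. The heterologous leader thus directs membrane insertion and leaves HiBiT at the extracellular N terminus. An SV40 poly(A) signal lies downstream. Several small annotated fragments (SET1, large T antigen, M13 ori, bom, tnpA) look like backbone remnants or incidental matches.

HiBiT is a small peptide that complements the LgBiT protein to form active NanoLuc-type luciferase. The record does not state an application, but such a construct is typically used for luminescent detection of surface receptor expression, internalization or trafficking.
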