Addgene plasmid #238559: HiBiT-GLP1R Fusion Vector
Depositing lab: Promega Corporation.
Backbone
  Vector backbone: pFN39K secHiBiT CMV-neo Flexi Vector
  Vector type: Mammalian Expression
Growth in bacteria
  Bacterial resistance: Kanamycin, 50 μg/mL
  Growth temperature: 37°C
  Growth strain: DH5alpha
  Copy number: High Copy
Gene/Insert
  Gene/Insert name: GLP1R
  Species: H. sapiens (human)
  Mutation: Domain 24-463 (native signal peptide deleted)
  Entrez Gene: GLP1R (a.k.a. GLP-1, GLP-1-R, GLP-1R)
  Promoter: CMV
  Tag / fusion protein: HiBiT (N terminal on backbone)
  Cloning method: Other
How to cite: HiBiT-GLP1R Fusion Vector was a gift from Promega Corporation (Addgene plasmid # 238559 ; http://n2t.net/addgene:238559 ; RRID:Addgene_238559)
